>Addgene plasmid #92064 | EhPTP-pNIC-Bsa4 | addgene full sequence | sequence record 233164 | Addgene NGS Result
TAATACGACTCACTATAGGGGAATTGTGAGCGGATAACAATTCCCCTCTAGAAATAATTTTGTTTAACTT
TAAGAAGGAGATATACATATGCACCATCATCATCATCATTCTTCTGGTGTAGATCTGGGTACCGAGAACC
TGTACTTCCAATCCATGAAACTGCTGTTCGTTTGCCTGGGTAACATCTGCCGTTCTCCGGCTGCGGAAGC
GGTTATGAAAAAAGTTATCCAGAACCACCACCTGACCGAAAAATACATCTGTGACTCTGCGGGTACCTGC
TCTTACCACGAAGGTCAGCAGGCGGACTCTCGTATGCGTAAAGTTGGTAAATCTCGTGGTTACCAGGTTG
ACTCTATCTCTCGTCCGGTTGTTTCTTCTGACTTCAAGAACTTTGACTACATCTTCGCGATGGACAACGA
CAACTACTACGAACTCCTGGACCGTTGCCCGGAACAGTACAAACAGAAAATCTTCAAAATGGTAGACTTC
TGCACCACCATCAAAACCACCGAAGTTCCGGACCCGTACTACGGTGGTGAAAAAGGTTTCCACCGTGTTA
TCGACATCCTGGAGGACGCGTGCGAAAACCTGATCATCAAACTGGAAGAAGGTAAACTGATCAACTAACA
GTAAAGGTGGATACGGATCCGAATTCGAGCTCCGTCGACAAGCTTGCGGCCGCACTCGAGCACCACCACC
ACCACCACTGAGATCCGGCTGCTAACAAAGCCCGAAAGGAAGCTGAGTTGGCTGCTGCCACCGCTGAGCA
ATAACTAGCATAACCCCTTGGGGCCTCTAAACGGGTCTTGAGGGGTTTTTTGCTGAAAGGAGGAACTATA
TCCGGATTGGCGAATGGG
[124 nt withheld, positions 859-982]
C
[91 nt withheld, positions 984-1074]
A
[49 nt withheld, positions 1076-1124]
CCTTTGACGTTGGAGTCCACGTTCTTT
[37 nt withheld, positions 1152-1188]
ACCCTATCTCGGTCTATTCTTTTGATTTATAAGGGATTTTGCCGATTTCGGCCTATTGGTTAAAAAATGA
GCTGATTTAACAAAAATTTAACGCGAATTTTAACAAAATATTAACGCTTACAATTTAGGTGGCACTTTTC
GGGGAAATGTGCGCGGAACCCCTATTTGTTTATTTTTCTAAATACATTCAAATATGTATCCGCTCATGAA
TTAATTCTTAGAAAAACTCATCGAGCATCAAATGAAACTGCAATTTATTCATATCAGGATTATCAATACC
ATATTTTTGAAAAAGCCGTTTCTGTAATGAAGGAGAAAACTCACCGAGGCAGTTCCATAGGATGGCAAGA
TCCTGGTATCGGTCTGCGATTCCGACTCGTCCAACATCAATACAACCTATTAATTTCCCCTCGTCAAAAA
TAAGGTTATCAAGTGAGAAATCACCATGAGTGACGACTGAATCCGGTGAGAATGGCAAAAGTTTATGCAT
TTCTTTCCAGACTTGTTCAACAGGCCAGCCATTACGCTCGTCATCAAAATCACTCGCATCAACCAAACCG
TTATTCATTCGTGATTGCGCCTGAGCGAGACGAAATACGCGATCGCTGTTAAAAGGACAATTACAAACAG
GAATCGAATGCAACCGGCGCAGGAACACTGCCAGCGCATCAACAATATTTTCACCTGAATCAGGATATTC
TTCTAATACCTGGAATGCTGTTTTCCCGGGGATCGCAGTGGTGAGTAACCATGCATCATCAGGAGTACGG
ATAAAATGCTTGATGGTCGGAAGAGGCATAAATTCCGTCAGCCAGTTTAGTCTGACCATCTCATCTGTAA
CATCATTGGCAACGCTACCTTTGCCATGTTTCAGAAACAACTCTGGCGCATCGGGCTTCCCATACAATCG
ATAGATTGTCGCACCTGATTGCCCGACATTATCGCGAGCCCATTTATACCCATATAAATCAGCATCCATG
TTGGAATTTAATCGCGGCCTAGAGCAAGACGTTTCCCGTTGAATATGGCTCATAACACCCCTTGTATTAC
TGTTTATGTAAGCAGACAGTTTTATTGTTCATGACCAAAATCCCTTAACGTGAGTTTTCGTTCCACTGAG
CGTCAGACCCCGTAGAAAAGATCAAAGGATCTTCTTGAGATCCTTTTTTTCTGCGCGTAATCTGCTGCTT
GCAAACAAAAAAACCACCGCTACCAGCGGTGGTTTGTTTGCCGGATCAAGAGCTACCAACTCTTTTTCCG
AAGGTAACTGGCTTCAGCAGAGCGCAGATACCAAATACTGTCCTTCTAGTGTAGCCGTAGTTAGGCCACC
ACTTCAAGAACTCTGTAGCACCGCCTACATACCTCGCTCTGCTAATCCTGTTACCAGTGGCTGCTGCCAG
TGGCGATAAGTCGTGTCTTACCGGGTTGGACTCAAGACGATAGTTACCGGATAAGGCGCAGCGGTCGGGC
TGAACGGGGGGTTCGTGCACACAGCCCAGCTTGGAGCGAACGACCTACACCGAACTGAGATACCTACAGC
GTGAGCTATGAGAAAGCGCCACGCTTCCCGAAGGGAGAAAGGCGGACAGGTATCCGGTAAGCGGCAGGGT
CGGAACAGGAGAGCGCACGAGGGAGCTTCCAGGGGGAAACGCCTGGTATCTTTATAGTCCTGTCGGGTTT
CGCCACCTCTGACTTGAGCGTCGATTTTTGTGATGCTCGTCAGGGGGGCGGAGCCTATGGAAAAACGCCA
GCAACGCGGCCTTTTTACGGTTCCTGGCCTTTTGCTGGCCTTTTGCTCACATGTTCTTTCCTGCGTTATC
CCCTGATTCTGTGGATAACCGTATTACCGCCTTTGAGTGAGCTGATACCGCTCGCCGCAGCCGAACGACC
GAGCGCAGCGAGTCAGTGAGCGAGGAAGCGGAAGAGCGCCTGATGCGGTATTTTCTCCTTACGCATCTGT
GCGGTATTTCACACCGCAATGGTGCACTCTCAGTACAATCTGCTCTGATGCCGCATAGTTAAGCCAGTAT
ACACTCCGCTATCGCTACGTGACTGGGTCATGGCTGCGCCCCGACACCCGCCAACACCCGCTGACGCGCC
CTGACGGGCTTGTCTGCTCCCGGCATCCGCTTACAGACAAGCTGTGACCGTCTCCGGGAGCTGCATGTGT
CAGAGGTTTTCACCGTCATCACCGAAACGCGCGAGGCAGCTGCGGTAAAGCTCATCAGCGTGGTCGTGAA
GCGATTCACAGATGTCTGCCTGTTCATCCGCGTCCAGCTCGTTGAGTTTCTCCAGAAGCGTTAATGTCTG
GCTTCTGATAAAGCGGGCCATGTTAAGGGCGGTTTTTTCCTGTTTGGTCACTGATGCCTCCGTGTAAGGG
GGATTTCTGTTCATGGGGGTAATGATACCGATGAAACGAGAGAGGATGCTCACGATACGGGTTACTGATG
ATGAACATGCCCGGTTACTGGAACGTTGTGAGGGTAAACAACTGGCGGTATGGATGCGGCGGGACCAGAG
AAAAATCACTCAGGGTCAATGCCAGCGCTTCGTTAATACAGATGTAGGTGTTCCACAGGGTAGCCAGCAG
CATCCTGCGATGCAGATCCGGAACATAATGGTGCAGGGCGCTGACTTCCGCGTTTCCAGACTTTACGAAA
CACGGAAACCGAAGACCATTCATGTTGTTGCTCAGGTCGCAGACGTTTTGCAGCAGCAGTCGCTTCACGT
TCGCTCGCGTATCGGTGATTCATTCTGCTAACCAGTAAGGCAACCCCGCCAGCCTAGCCGGGTCCTCAAC
GACAGGAGCACGATCATGCGCACCCGTGGGGCCGCCATGCCGGCGATAATGGCCTGCTTCTCGCCGAAAC
GTTTGGTGGCGGGACCAGTGACGAAGGCTTGAGCGAGGGCGTGCAAGATTCCGAATACCGCAAGCGACAG
GCCGATCATCGTCGCGCTCCAGCGAAAGCGGTCCTCGCCGAAAATGACCCAGAGCGCTGCCGGCACCTGT
CCTACGAGTTGCATGATAAAGAAGACAGTCATAAGTGCGGCGACGATAGTCATGCCCCGCGCCCACCGGA
AGGAGCTGACTGGGTTGAAGGCTCTCAAGGGCATCGGTCGAGATCCCGGTGCCTAATGAGTGAGCTAACT
TACATTAATTGCGTTGCGCTCACTGCCCGCTTTCCAGTCGGGAAACCTGTCGTGCCAGCTGCATTAATGA
ATCGGCCAACGCGCGGGGAGAGGCGGTTTGCGTATTGGGCGCCAGGGTGGTTTTTCTTTTCACCAGTGAG
ACGGGCAACAGCTGATTGCCCTTCACCGCCTGGCCCTGAGAGAGTTGCAGCAAGCGGTCCACGCTGGTTT
GCCCCAGCAGGCGAAAATCCTGTTTGATGGTGGTTAACGGCGGGATATAACATGAGCTGTCTTCGGTATC
GTCGTATCCCACTACCGAGATATCCGCACCAACGCGCAGCCCGGACTCGGTAATGGCGCGCATTGCGCCC
AGCGCCATCTGATCGTTGGCAACCAGCATCGCAGTGGGAACGATGCCCTCATTCAGCATTTGCATGGTTT
GTTGAAAACCGGACATGGCACTCCAGTCGCCTTCCCGTTCCGCTATCGGCTGAATTTGATTGCGAGTGAG
ATATTTATGCCAGCCAGCCAGACGCAGACGCGCCGAGACAGAACTTAATGGGCCCGCTAACAGCGCGATT
TGCTGGTGACCCAATGCGACCAGATGCTCCACGCCCAGTCGCGTACCGTCTTCATGGGAGAAAATAATAC
TGTTGATGGGTGTCTGGTCAGAGACATCAAGAAATAACGCCGGAACATTAGTGCAGGCAGCTTCCACAGC
AATGGCATCCTGGTCATCCAGCGGATAGTTAATGATCAGCCCACTGACGCGTTGCGCGAGAAGATTGTGC
ACCGCCGCTTTACAGGCTTCGACGCCGCTTCGTTCTACCATCGACACCACCACGCTGGCACCCAGTTGAT
CGGCGCGAGATTTAATCGCCGCGACAATTTGCGACGGCGCGTGCAGGGCCAGACTGGAGGTGGCAACGCC
AATCAGCAACGACTGTTTGCCCGCCAGTTGTTGTGCCACGCGGTTGGGAATGTAATTCAGCTCCGCCATC
GCCGCTTCCACTTTTTCCCGCGTTTTCGCAGAAACGTGGCTGGCCTGGTTCACCACGCGGGAAACGGTCT
GATAAGAGACACCGGCATACTCTGCGACATCGTATAACGTTACTGGTTTCACATTCACCACCCTGAATTG
ACTCTCTTCCGGGCGCTATCATGCCATACCGCGAAAGGTTTTGCGCCATTCGATGGTGTCCGGGATCTCG
ACGCTCTCCCTTATGCGACTCCTGCATTAGGAAGCAGCCCAGTAGTAGGTTGAGGCCGTTGAGCACCGCC
GCCGCAAGGAATGGTGCATGCAAGGAGATGGCGCCCAACAGTCCCCCGGCCACGGGGCCTGCCACCATAC
CCACGCCGAAACAAGCGCTCATGAGCCCGAAGTGGCGAGCCCGATCTTCCCCATCGGTGATGTCGGCGAT
ATAGGCGCCAGCAACCGCACCTGTGGCGCCGGTGATGCCGGCCACGATGCGTCCGGCGTAGAGGATCGAG
ATCTCGATCCCGCGAAAT
Features (pLannotate 1.2.2; 19 found; start..end, strand, type, name):
      1..19      +  promoter       T7 promoter: promoter for bacteriophage T7 RNA polymerase
     20..44      +  protein_bind   lac operator: The lac repressor binds to the lac operator to inhibit transcription in E. coli. This inhibition can be relieved by adding lactose or isopropyl-β-D-thiogalactopyranoside (IPTG). lac repressor encoded by lacI
     59..81      +  RBS            RBS: efficient ribosome binding site from bacteriophage T7 gene 10 (Olins and Rangwala, 1989)
    155..625     +  CDS            Y328_SYNY3: Experimental evidence at protein level: Swiss-Prot protein existence level 1. From Synechocystis sp. (strain PCC 6803 / Kazusa).
    691..708     +  CDS            9xHis (fragment): 9xHis affinity tag
    718..767     +  CDS            SET1 (fragment): solubility-enhancement tag derived from T7 phage gene 10B
    775..822     +  terminator     T7 terminator: transcription terminator for bacteriophage T7 RNA polymerase
    859..1287    +  rep_origin     f1 ori (sequence partly withheld): f1 bacteriophage origin of replication; arrow indicates direction of (+) strand synthesis
   1340..1397    +  promoter       AmpR promoter (fragment): bla
   1406..2221    -  CDS            KanR: aminoglycoside phosphotransferase; aph(3')-Ia; confers resistance to kanamycin in bacteria or G418 (Geneticin®) in eukaryotes
   2343..2931    +  rep_origin     ori: high-copy-number ColE1/pMB1/pBR322/pUC origin of replication
   3117..3256    -  misc_feature   bom: basis of mobility region from pBR322
   3358..3549    -  CDS            rop: Rop protein, which maintains plasmids at low copy number; rop
   3566..3946    +  CDS            YPB1_ECOLX: Protein predicted: Swiss-Prot protein existence level 4. From Escherichia coli.
   4018..4309    -  CDS            TcR (fragment): tetracycline efflux protein; tet; confers resistance to tetracycline
   4324..4345    -  protein_bind   CAP binding site: CAP binding activates transcription in the presence of cAMP. E. coli catabolite activator protein
   4358..5440    -  CDS            lacI: lac repressor; lacI; The lac repressor binds to the lac operator to inhibit transcription in E. coli. This inhibition can be relieved by adding lactose or isopropyl-β-D-thiogalactopyranoside (IPTG).
   5441..5518    -  promoter       lacI promoter: lacI
   5526..5805    -  CDS            TcR (fragment): tetracycline efflux protein; tet; confers resistance to tetracycline
