[The description below was written by a language model from this plasmid's Addgene catalogue record and pLannotate feature annotations shown in this document.]
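Description:
EhPTP-pNIC-Bsa4 is a bacterial expression plasmid of about 5.8 kb built on the pNIC28-Bsa4 backbone, a pET-style T7 vector designed for ligation-independent cloning. It carries a 474 bp insert encoding a protein tyrosine phosphatase from Entamoeba histolytica. The plasmid is selected with kanamycin through an aph(3')-Ia (KanR) gene and replicates from a ColE1/pMB1-type origin. The catalogue lists it as high copy, although the feature table also shows the rop gene and the bom region typical of pBR322-derived pET backbones, which normally moderate copy number. An f1 origin is present as well, along with non-functional tetracycline-resistance fragments that are backbone remnants.

The expression cassette consists of a T7 promoter followed directly by a lac operator, the T7 gene 10 ribosome binding site, the coding region and a T7 terminator. A lacI gene with its own promoter supplies repressor, so transcription stays off until it is induced with IPTG in a host that provides T7 RNA polymerase. The insert appears in the automated annotation as a 471 bp CDS labelled by similarity to a Synechocystis protein. This label reflects homology matching, and the position and length of the CDS fit the recorded EhPTP insert. The record states that the protein carries an N-terminal 6xHis tag from the backbone for metal-affinity purification. That tag is not annotated separately, but the space between the RBS and the CDS would accommodate it. The His-tag and solubility-tag fragments annotated downstream of the insert are probably vector remnants, and the record does not say whether they are translated. The stated purpose is simply to express EhPTP, presumably for recombinant production and purification.
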