Addgene plasmid #92064: EhPTP-pNIC-Bsa4
Purpose: Expression vector containing gene for EhPTP
Depositing lab: Josh Beckham. Depositing organization: University of Texas at Austin.
Backbone
  Vector backbone: pNIC28-Bsa4
  Backbone size w/o insert (bp): 5356
  Total vector size (bp): 5830
  Vector type: Bacterial Expression
Growth in bacteria
  Bacterial resistance: Kanamycin, 50 μg/mL
  Growth temperature: 37°C
  Growth strain: DH5alpha
  Copy number: High Copy
Gene/Insert
  Gene/Insert name: Protein Tyrosine Phosphatase
  Species: Entamoeba histolytica
  Insert size (bp): 474
  Tag / fusion protein: 6x His tag (N terminal on backbone)
  Cloning method: Ligation Independent Cloning
  Sequencing primers: 5′ TACTTCCAATCCATG; 3′ TATCCACCTTTACTG
Terms and licenses: Academic/Nonprofit Terms; Industry Terms: Not Available to Industry
How to cite: EhPTP-pNIC-Bsa4 was a gift from Josh Beckham (Addgene plasmid # 92064 ; http://n2t.net/addgene:92064 ; RRID:Addgene_92064)
